LOCUS       Exported 7295 bp ds-DNA circular SYN 12-MAY-2021
DEFINITION  Control ("C") lacking sg-1.
ACCESSION   .
VERSION     .
KEYWORDS    pJ2044_N2only
SOURCE      synthetic DNA construct
  ORGANISM  synthetic DNA construct
REFERENCE   1 (bases 1 to 7295)
  AUTHORS   Santos-Moreno J, Tasiudi E, Stelling J, Schaerli Y
  TITLE     Multistable and dynamic CRISPRi-based synthetic circuits.
  JOURNAL   Nat Commun. 2020 Jun 2;11(1):2746. doi: 10.1038/s41467-020-16574-1.
  PUBMED    32488086
REFERENCE   2 (bases 1 to 7295)
  AUTHORS   .
  TITLE     Direct Submission
  JOURNAL   Exported May 12, 2021 from SnapGene Server 1.1.58
            http://www.snapgene.com
FEATURES             Location/Qualifiers
     source          1..7295
                     /organism="synthetic DNA construct"
                     /mol_type="other DNA"
     promoter        27..311
                     /gene="araBAD"
                     /label=araBAD promoter
                     /note="promoter of the L-arabinose operon of E. coli; the
                     araC regulatory gene is transcribed in the opposite
                     direction (Guzman et al., 1995)"
     primer_bind     234..253
                     /label=pBAD Forward
                     /note="For vectors with E. coli araBAD promoter, forward
                     primer"
     protein_bind    425..439
                     /label=Csy4 site
                     /bound_moiety="Pseudomonas aeruginosa Csy4 (Cas6f)"
                     /note="cleavage site for the Csy4 endoribonuclease
                     (Haurwitz et al., 2010)"
     RBS             444..466
                     /note="efficient ribosome binding site from bacteriophage
                     T7 gene 10 (Olins and Rangwala, 1989)"
     CDS             474..1127
                     /codon_start=1
                     /product="monomeric Kusabira-Orange 2 fluorescent protein"
                     /label=mKO2
                     /translation="MVSVIKPEMKMRYYMDGSVNGHEFTIEGEGTGRPYEGHQEMTLRV
                     TMAEGGPMPFAFDLVSHVFCYGHRVFTKYPEEIPDYFKQAFPEGLSWERSLEFEDGGSA
                     SVSAHISLRGNTFYHKSKFTGVNFPADGPIMQNQSVDWEPSTEKITASDGVLKGDVTMY
                     LKLEGGGNHKCQMKTTYKAAKEILEMPGDHYIGHRLVRKTEGNITEQVEDAVAHS"
     protein_bind    2036..2050
                     /label=Csy4 site
                     /bound_moiety="Pseudomonas aeruginosa Csy4 (Cas6f)"
                     /note="cleavage site for the Csy4 endoribonuclease
                     (Haurwitz et al., 2010)"
     RBS             2055..2077
                     /note="efficient ribosome binding site from bacteriophage
                     T7 gene 10 (Olins and Rangwala, 1989)"
     CDS             2085..2798
                     /codon_start=1
                     /product="GFP variant that folds robustly even when fused
                     to poorly folded proteins (Pedelacq et al., 2006)"
                     /label=superfolder GFP
                     /translation="MRKGEELFTGVVPILVELDGDVNGHKFSVRGEGEGDATNGKLTLK
                     FICTTGKLPVPWPTLVTTLTYGVQCFARYPDHMKQHDFFKSAMPEGYVQERTISFKDDG
                     TYKTRAEVKFEGDTLVNRIELKGIDFKEDGNILGHKLEYNFNSHNVYITADKQKNGIKA
                     NFKIRHNVEDGSVQLADHYQQNTPIGDGPVLLPDNHYLSTQSVLSKDPNEKRDHMVLLE
                     FVTAAGITHGMDELYK"
     protein_bind    3223..3237
                     /label=Csy4 site
                     /bound_moiety="Pseudomonas aeruginosa Csy4 (Cas6f)"
                     /note="cleavage site for the Csy4 endoribonuclease
                     (Haurwitz et al., 2010)"
     RBS             3242..3264
                     /note="efficient ribosome binding site from bacteriophage
                     T7 gene 10 (Olins and Rangwala, 1989)"
     terminator      4491..4518
                     /label=rrnB T2 terminator
                     /note="transcription terminator T2 from the E. coli rrnB
                     gene"
     CDS             complement(4706..5521)
                     /codon_start=1
                     /gene="aph(3')-Ia"
                     /product="aminoglycoside phosphotransferase"
                     /label=KanR
                     /note="confers resistance to kanamycin in bacteria or G418
                     (Geneticin(R)) in eukaryotes"
                     /translation="MSHIQRETSCSRPRLNSNMDADLYGYKWARDNVGQSGATIYRLYG
                     KPDAPELFLKHGKGSVANDVTDEMVRLNWLTEFMPLPTIKHFIRTPDDAWLLTTAIPGK
                     TAFQVLEEYPDSGENIVDALAVFLRRLHSIPVCNCPFNSDRVFRLAQAQSRMNNGLVDA
                     SDFDDERNGWPVEQVWKEMHKLLPFSPDSVVTHGDFSLDNLIFDEGKLIGCIDVGRVGI
                     ADRYQDLAILWNCLGEFSPSLQKRLFQKYGIDNPDMNKLQFHLMLDEFF"
     primer_bind     5429..5448
                     /label=Kan-R
                     /note="Kanamycin resistance gene, reverse primer"
     promoter        complement(5522..5613)
                     /gene="bla"
                     /label=AmpR promoter
     rep_origin      complement(5631..6266)
                     /direction=LEFT
                     /label=ColA ori
                     /note="Plasmids containing the ColA origin of replication
                     can be propagated in E. coli cells that contain additional
                     plasmids with compatible origins."
     primer_bind     complement(5776..5795)
                     /label=pBR322ori-F
                     /note="pBR322 origin, forward primer"
     CDS             complement(6417..7295)
                     /codon_start=1
                     /gene="araC"
                     /product="L-arabinose regulatory protein"
                     /label=araC
                     /translation="MAEAQNDPLLPGYSFNAHLVAGLTPIEANGYLDFFIDRPLGMKGY
                     ILNLTIRGQGVVKNQGREFVCRPGDILLFPPGEIHHYGRHPEAREWYHQWVYFRPRAYW
                     HEWLNWPSIFANTGFFRPDEAHQPHFSDLFGQIINAGQGEGRYSELLAINLLEQLLLRR
                     MEAINESLHPPMDNRVREACQYISDHLADSNFDIASVAQHVCLSPSRLSHLFRQQLGIS
                     VLSWREDQRISQAKLLLSTTRMPIATVGRNVGFDDQLYFSRVFKKCTGASPSEFRAGCE
                     EKVNDVAVKLS"
ORIGIN
        1 acttttcata ctcccgccat tcagagaaga aaccaattgt ccatattgca tcagacattg
       61 ccgtcactgc gtcttttact ggctcttctc gctaaccaaa ccggtaaccc cgcttattaa
      121 aagcattctg taacaaagcg ggaccaaagc catgacaaaa acgcgtaaca aaagtgtcta
      181 taatcacggc agaaaagtcc acattgatta tttgcacggc gtcacacttt gctatgccat
      241 agcattttta tccataagat tagcggttcc tacctgacgc tttttatcgc aactctctac
      301 tgtttctcca taccgaattc ataggataga ttctggaaac tttaccgtcc gagctcaggc
      361 ttaccttact cgagcaataa acagttgata gggcttctcc gttacagcct gcggtccggg
      421 ttcactgccg tataggcagt aattttgttt aactttaaga aggagatata catatggttt
      481 cggttatcaa accagagatg aaaatgcgtt actatatgga tggttcagta aatggtcacg
      541 aatttactat tgagggcgag ggtacgggac gcccatacga ggggcaccag gaaatgactt
      601 tacgcgtcac aatggctgaa ggcgggccta tgccgtttgc gttcgatctt gttagtcatg
      661 tcttttgtta cggtcaccgt gtatttacta aataccccga ggaaattcca gactatttca
      721 aacaagcctt cccggaaggt ttgtcttggg agcgcagttt agagtttgaa gacggtggct
      781 cggccagcgt gtcagctcat attagtcttc gcggcaatac attttatcac aagtcaaagt
      841 tcaccggcgt gaacttcccc gcagacggcc caatcatgca gaatcaaagt gttgattggg
      901 aaccgtccac agagaagatt acagcttccg atggagtctt aaagggcgat gtaaccatgt
      961 acttaaaatt agaaggggga gggaaccata aatgtcagat gaagactacc tataaggccg
     1021 caaaagagat tcttgaaatg cccggagacc actacattgg gcatcgtttg gtccgtaaga
     1081 cagaaggaaa tattactgaa caggtcgaag acgctgtggc acacagcatg tcccgccgta
     1141 atactgacgc catcacaatc cacagcatcc tggattggat tgaagacaac ttggagtcgc
     1201 cgttgagttt agaaaaagtt agtgaacgta gtggttactc aaagtggcac cttcagcgca
     1261 tgtttaagaa ggaaacgggt cattcattgg gtcaatatat tcgttctcgc aagatgactg
     1321 aaattgccca gaaattgaaa gagtctaatg aacctatttt gtacctggcg gagcgttacg
     1381 gctttgaaag tcagcaaacc cttacacgta ccttcaagaa ttactttgac gttccaccac
     1441 acaaatatcg tatgaccaac atgcagggtg agtcacgttt tttgcatccg ttgaatcatt
     1501 acaattccta ataatcgctg ggacgcccgc catggttcag ccaaaaaact taagaccgcc
     1561 ggtcttgtcc actaccttgc agtaatgcgg tggacaggat cggcggtttt cttttctctt
     1621 ctcaattctt ctgacctgta acgaataata gatagtaaag tagtctccga ttgagttttc
     1681 tctgccgagt cccacccagt tctgtgattt cagtaagttg gtaattgata cactgttgcg
     1741 agaactgctg cctggtagta gataggttgt tattgagtaa gaaggtaaag tgaacgaaat
     1801 ccctgaaact gagactgtag aaaataagct tcagcctgcg gtccggttga cagctagctc
     1861 agtcctaggt actgtgctag ctcgctggga cgcccgggga ctacacttac gaaactattg
     1921 attgctcagc ctgcggtccg gccacactag agtctagctt gagatcgctg ggacgcccgg
     1981 gatccaagag atttctacac gattgagcac tgtctcagcc tgcggtccgg gttcactgcc
     2041 gtataggcag taattttgtt taactttaag aaggagatat acatatgcgt aaaggcgaag
     2101 aactgtttac cggtgtggtt ccgattctgg tggaactgga cggcgatgtt aatggtcata
     2161 aattcagtgt tcgcggcgaa ggtgaaggcg atgcgacgaa cggcaaactg accctgaaat
     2221 ttatctgcac cacgggtaaa ctgccggtcc cgtggccgac gctggtgacc acgctgacct
     2281 atggcgttca atgttttgcg cgttacccgg atcacatgaa acagcacgac tttttcaaat
     2341 cggccatgcc ggaaggctat gtgcaggaac gtacgattag ctttaaagac gatggtacgt
     2401 ataaaacccg cgcggaagtg aaattcgaag gcgataccct ggttaaccgt atcgaactga
     2461 aaggtatcga tttcaaagaa gacggcaata ttctgggtca taaactggaa tataacttca
     2521 attcccacaa cgtgtacatc accgcggata aacagaaaaa cggcattaaa gccaatttca
     2581 aaatccgcca taatgtggaa gatggtagcg ttcagctggc cgaccactat cagcaaaaca
     2641 cgccgattgg tgatggcccg gtcctgctgc cggacaatca ctacctgagt acccagtccg
     2701 tgctgtcaaa agatccgaac gaaaaacgtg accacatggt cctgctggaa tttgtgacgg
     2761 ctgcgggtat cacccacggc atggacgaac tgtataaaat gtcccgccgt aatactgacg
     2821 ccatcacaat ccacagcatc ctggattgga ttgaagacta ataatcgctg ggacgcccgc
     2881 ctgcaggctc ggtaccaaat tccagaaaag aggcctcccg aaaggggggc cttttttcgt
     2941 tttggtccta atagataaag gataggtctg gtagtgttgt tcgttctcgc aggtaaatca
     3001 ataatactca gcagttccgt agacttttca gtgggacagg gtagcgataa cagatagatt
     3061 gtaataagac acagtaggtg ctcgtagttg cgtgaagaga accgctcagg aaatccagtc
     3121 agaagtattg gtaatcgttg aaaactcagt cgacgcactt actgaagacg tcctattaca
     3181 ctcgtcgttg gaaactgaag atcagcctgc ggtccgggtt cactgccgta taggcagtaa
     3241 ttttgtttaa ctttaagaag gagatataca tatgaatcag tcattcatct cggacatctt
     3301 atatgccgac atcgaatcga aggctaagga acttacagtc aattccaaca atactgtcca
     3361 gccggtcgcg cttatgcgct taggagtttt cgttcccaaa ccttccaaga gcaaaggaga
     3421 aagtaaggaa attgacgcca ccaaagcctt ctctcaactg gagattgcta aagcagaggg
     3481 catggttagt aaaggagaag aaaataacat ggcactgatt aaggagaaca tgcacatgaa
     3541 gctgtacatg gagggcaccg tgaacaacca ccacttcaag tgcacatccg agggcgaagg
     3601 caagccctac gagggcaccc agaccatgag aatcaaggcc gtcgagggcg gccctctccc
     3661 cttcgccttc gacatcctgg ctaccagctt catgtacggc agcaaaacct tcatcaacca
     3721 cacccagggc atccccgact tctttaagca gtccttccct gagggcttca catgggagag
     3781 agtcaccaca tacgaagacg ggggcgtgct gaccgctacc caggacacca gcctccagga
     3841 cggctgcctc atctacaacg tcaagatcag aggggtgaac ttcccatcca acggccctgt
     3901 gatgcagaag aaaacactcg gctgggaggc ctccaccgag accctgtacc ccgctgacgg
     3961 cggcctggaa ggcagagccg acatggccct gaagctcgtg ggcgggggcc acctgatctg
     4021 caacttgaag accacataca gatccaagaa acccgctaag aacctcaaga tgcccggcgt
     4081 ctactatgtg gacagaagac tggaaagaat caaggaggcc gacaaagaga cctacgtcga
     4141 gcagcacgag gtggctgtgg ccagatactg cgacctccct agcaaactgg ggcacagagt
     4201 ctaataatcg ctgggacgcc cggcggccgc ggaaacacag aaaaaagccc gcacctgaca
     4261 gtgcgggctt tttttttcga ccaaaggtag cgaacgacga gtcactgttg aggataaata
     4321 ctttctctac taggcgcctg ttacacaggt cctcagcggc gcgcctttgt cggtgaacgc
     4381 tctcctgagt aggacaaatc cgccgggagc ggatttgaac gttgtgaagc aacggcccgg
     4441 agggtggcgg gcaggacgcc cgccataaac tgccaggcat caaactaagc agaaggccat
     4501 cctgacggat ggcctttttg cgtttcagat ctaccggtaa accagcaata gacataagcg
     4561 gctatttaac gaccctgccc tgaaccgacg acaagctgac gaccgggtct ccgcaagtgg
     4621 cacttttcgg ggaaatgtgc gcggaacccc tatttgttta tttttctaaa tacattcaaa
     4681 tatgtatccg ctcatgaatt aattcttaga aaaactcatc gagcatcaaa tgaaactgca
     4741 atttattcat atcaggatta tcaataccat atttttgaaa aagccgtttc tgtaatgaag
     4801 gagaaaactc accgaggcag ttccatagga tggcaagatc ctggtatcgg tctgcgattc
     4861 cgactcgtcc aacatcaata caacctatta atttcccctc gtcaaaaata aggttatcaa
     4921 gtgagaaatc accatgagtg acgactgaat ccggtgagaa tggcaaaagt ttatgcattt
     4981 ctttccagac ttgttcaaca ggccagccat tacgctcgtc atcaaaatca ctcgcatcaa
     5041 ccaaaccgtt attcattcgt gattgcgcct gagcgagacg aaatacgcgg tcgctgttaa
     5101 aaggacaatt acaaacagga atcgaatgca accggcgcag gaacactgcc agcgcatcaa
     5161 caatattttc acctgaatca ggatattctt ctaatacctg gaatgctgtt ttcccgggga
     5221 tcgcagtggt gagtaaccat gcatcatcag gagtacggat aaaatgcttg atggtcggaa
     5281 gaggcataaa ttccgtcagc cagtttagtc tgaccatctc atctgtaaca tcattggcaa
     5341 cgctaccttt gccatgtttc agaaacaact ctggcgcatc gggcttccca tacaatcgat
     5401 agattgtcgc acctgattgc ccgacattat cgcgagccca tttataccca tataaatcag
     5461 catccatgtt ggaatttaat cgcggcctag agcaagacgt ttcccgttga atatggctca
     5521 tactcttcct ttttcaatat tattgaagca tttatcaggg ttattgtctc atgagcggat
     5581 acatatttga atgtatttag aaaaataaac aaataggcat gctagcgcag aaacgtccta
     5641 gaagatgcca ggaggatact tagcagagag acaataaggc cggagcgaag ccgtttttcc
     5701 ataggctccg cccccctgac gaacatcacg aaatctgacg ctcaaatcag tggtggcgaa
     5761 acccgacagg actataaaga taccaggcgt ttccccctga tggctccctc ttgcgctctc
     5821 ctgttcccgt cctgcggcgt ccgtgttgtg gtggaggctt tacccaaatc accacgtccc
     5881 gttccgtgta gacagttcgc tccaagctgg gctgtgtgca agaacccccc gttcagcccg
     5941 actgctgcgc cttatccggt aactatcatc ttgagtccaa cccggaaaga cacgacaaaa
     6001 cgccactggc agcagccatt ggtaactgag aattagtgga tttagatatc gagagtcttg
     6061 aagtggtggc ctaacagagg ctacactgaa aggacagtat ttggtatctg cgctccacta
     6121 aagccagtta ccaggttaag cagttcccca actgacttaa ccttcgatca aaccgcctcc
     6181 ccaggcggtt ttttcgttta cagagcagga gattacgacg atcgtaaaag gatctcaaga
     6241 agatccttta cggattcccg acaccatcac tctagatttc agtgcaattt atctcttcaa
     6301 atgtagcacc tgaagtcagc cccatacgat ataagttgta attctcatgt tagtcatgcc
     6361 ccgcgcccac cggaaggagc tgactgggtt gctcctaggg tctgattcgt taccaattat
     6421 gacaacttga cggctacatc attcactttt tcttcacaac cggcacggaa ctcgctcggg
     6481 ctggccccgg tgcatttttt aaatacccgc gagaaataga gttgatcgtc aaaaccaaca
     6541 ttgcgaccga cggtggcgat aggcatccgg gtggtgctca aaagcagctt cgcctggctg
     6601 atacgttggt cctcgcgcca gcttaagacg ctaatcccta actgctggcg gaaaagatgt
     6661 gacagacgcg acggcgacaa gcaaacatgc tgtgcgacgc tggcgatatc aaaattgctg
     6721 tctgccaggt gatcgctgat gtactgacaa gcctcgcgta cccgattatc catcggtgga
     6781 tggagcgact cgttaatcgc ttccatgcgc cgcagtaaca attgctcaag cagatttatc
     6841 gccagcagct ccgaatagcg cccttcccct tgcccggcgt taatgatttg cccaaacagg
     6901 tcgctgaaat gcggctggtg cgcttcatcc gggcgaaaga accccgtatt ggcaaatatt
     6961 gacggccagt taagccattc atgccagtag gcgcgcggac gaaagtaaac ccactggtga
     7021 taccattcgc gagcctccgg atgacgaccg tagtgatgaa tctctcctgg cgggaacagc
     7081 aaaatatcac ccggtcggca aacaaattct cgtccctgat ttttcaccac cccctgaccg
     7141 cgaatggtga gattgagaat ataacctttc attcccagcg gtcggtcgat aaaaaaatcg
     7201 agataaccgt tggcctcaat cggcgttaaa cccgccacca gatgggcatt aaacgagtat
     7261 cccggcagca ggggatcatt ttgcgcttca gccat
//
