[The description below was written by a language model from this plasmid's Addgene catalogue record and the feature table of its GenBank file.]
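Description:
pJ2044_N2only is a 7,295 bp bacterial expression plasmid built on the pCOLA backbone for synthetic biology work in E. coli. It replicates from the ColA origin, which is compatible with other common origins and so allows the plasmid to be maintained alongside additional plasmids in the same cell. Selection is by kanamycin, with the aph(3')-Ia resistance gene driven by the AmpR (bla) promoter. The catalogue entry lists it as high copy.

The plasmid belongs to a set of CRISPR interference-based synthetic gene circuits and is described as a control ("C") version that lacks the guide RNA sg-1. The annotated features include the arabinose-inducible araBAD promoter with its divergently transcribed regulator araC, followed by three similarly organised modules. Each begins with a Csy4 (Cas6f) endoribonuclease recognition site and a strong bacteriophage T7 gene 10 ribosome binding site. Csy4 sites of this kind are generally used to cleave transcripts, which insulates the coding region from upstream RNA context and can release guide RNAs from longer transcripts. The first module encodes the orange fluorescent protein mKO2 and the second encodes superfolder GFP. The coding sequence after the third site and RBS is not annotated in the feature table, and an rrnB T2 terminator lies further downstream. Promoters for the second and third modules, any remaining sgRNAs and their binding sites are likewise not annotated, so the exact wiring cannot be read from this record; the depositor notes that a file with original annotations exists. The depositor also states that the companion plasmid pJ1996_v2 is required for the circuit to operate as designed, although the record does not say what that plasmid supplies.
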