Addgene plasmid #140689: pJ2044_N2only
Purpose: Control (“C”) lacking sg-1
Depositing lab: Yolanda Schaerli. Depositing organization: Universite de Lausanne (UNIL). Publication: Multistable and dynamic CRISPRi-based synthetic circuits. Santos-Moreno J, Tasiudi E, Stelling J, Schaerli Y. Nat Commun. 2020 Jun 2;11(1):2746. doi: 10.1038/s41467-020-16574-1. PubMed 32488086.
Backbone
  Vector backbone: pCOLA
  Vector type: Bacterial Expression, Synthetic Biology
Growth in bacteria
  Bacterial resistance: Kanamycin, 50 μg/mL
  Growth temperature: 37°C
  Growth strain: DH5alpha
  Copy number: High Copy
Gene/Insert
  Gene/Insert name: Control (“C”) lacking sg-1
Terms and licenses: Academic/Nonprofit Terms; Industry Terms: Not Available to Industry
Depositor comments: GenBank file with original annotations can be downloaded from the "Resource Information" section. Please note that, in addition, plasmid pJ1996_v2 is needed for the circuit encoded on this plasmid to operate as designed.
How to cite: pJ2044_N2only was a gift from Yolanda Schaerli (Addgene plasmid # 140689 ; http://n2t.net/addgene:140689 ; RRID:Addgene_140689)
